Addgene plasmid #112139: pEJS654 All-in-One AAV-sgRNA-hNmeCas9
Purpose: Delivery of human-codon-optimized Cas9 from Neisseria meningitidis (NmeCas9) and its single-guide RNA in a single AAV vector for in vivo genome editing.
Depositing lab: Erik Sontheimer. Depositing organization: University of Massachusetts, Worcester. Publication: All-in-one adeno-associated virus delivery and genome editing by Neisseria meningitidis Cas9 in vivo. Ibraheim R, Song CQ, Mir A, Amrani N, Xue W, Sontheimer EJ. Genome Biol. 2018 Sep 19;19(1):137. doi: 10.1186/s13059-018-1515-0. PubMed 30231914.
Backbone
  Vector backbone: PX551-Plasmid #60957
  Backbone manufacturer: Feng Zhang
  Backbone size w/o insert (bp): 2880
  Total vector size (bp): 7278
  Vector type: Mammalian Expression, Mouse Targeting, AAV, CRISPR
Growth in bacteria
  Bacterial resistance: Ampicillin, 100 μg/mL
  Growth temperature: 37°C
  Growth strain: NEB Stable
  Copy number: High Copy
Gene/Insert 1
  Gene/Insert name: sgRNA scaffold
  Insert size (bp): 121
  Promoter: U6
  Cloning method: Restriction Enzyme; 5′ cloning site XbaI (unknown if destroyed); 3′ cloning site XbaI (unknown if destroyed)
  Sequencing primers: 5′ ctctagaGTTTAAACAAA; 3′ GCATATACGATACAAGGCTGT
Gene/Insert 2
  Gene/Insert name: Human-codon-optimized NmeCas9 (alt name: NmCas9)
  Species: Neisseria meningitidis-strain 8013
  Insert size (bp): 3243
  Promoter: U1a
  Cloning method: Gibson Cloning
  Sequencing primers: 5′ caaagtttttttcttccatt; 3′ gggcttcatgatgtcccc
Terms and licenses: Academic/Nonprofit Terms; Industry Terms: Not Available to Industry
How to cite: pEJS654 All-in-One AAV-sgRNA-hNmeCas9 was a gift from Erik Sontheimer (Addgene plasmid # 112139 ; http://n2t.net/addgene:112139 ; RRID:Addgene_112139)
