[The description below was written by a language model from this plasmid's Addgene catalogue record and pLannotate feature annotations shown in this document.]
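Description:
pEJS654 All-in-One AAV-sgRNA-hNmeCas9 is an AAV transfer plasmid of about 7.3 kb, built on the PX551 backbone. It carries both a compact Cas9 and its guide RNA between AAV2 inverted terminal repeats, so the full editing system can be packaged into one recombinant AAV particle for in vivo genome editing in mammalian (mouse) tissue. In bacteria it replicates from a high-copy ColE1/pUC-type origin and is selected with ampicillin through the bla gene. An f1/M13 phage origin also sits in the backbone. Only short fragments of bom and rop are annotated, and these are probably backbone remnants.

Two divergently oriented expression units lie between the ITRs. On the reverse strand, a human U6 RNA polymerase III promoter drives the Neisseria meningitidis sgRNA scaffold, annotated through its tracrRNA-derived portion. The record does not name a specific spacer or target. On the forward strand, the catalogue states that a U1a promoter drives the 3,243 bp human-codon-optimized NmeCas9 from strain 8013. The U1a promoter is not itself annotated in the feature tables, which show only a short EF-1α intron-like match upstream of the coding sequence. Downstream of Cas9 are HA epitope tag sequences for detection and a nuclear localization signal, followed by a short rabbit β-globin polyadenylation signal. The small size of NmeCas9 and of these regulatory parts keeps the cassette within AAV packaging capacity.

The depositor sequence shows two complete ITRs. The repository's sequencing result is 11 nt shorter and detects only fragments of the left ITR. The record does not say whether this is a real deletion or a sequencing artefact, although ITRs are generally hard to sequence and prone to instability.
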