Features (pLannotate 1.2.2; 17 found; start..end, strand, type, name):
      1..141     -  repeat_region  AAV2 ITR: inverted terminal repeat of adeno-associated virus serotype 2 inverted
    169..261     -  misc_RNA       Nm tracrRNA: trans-activating CRISPR RNA for the Neisseria meningitidis CRISPR/Cas9 system (Hou et al., 2013)
    320..560     -  promoter       U6 promoter: RNA polymerase III promoter for human U6 snRNA
    846..881     +  intron         EF-1α intron A (fragment): truncated intron upstream of the start codon of human EF-1α
    983..4225    +  CDS            cas9: CAS9_NEIM8 - Experimental evidence at protein level: Swiss-Prot protein existence level 1. CRISPR (clustered regularly interspaced short palindromic repeat) is an adaptive immune system that provides protection against mobile genetic elements (viruses, transposable elements and conjugative plasmids). CRISPR clusters contain spacers, sequences complementary to antecedent mobile elements, and target invading nucleic acids. CRISPR clusters are transcribed and processed into CRISPR RNA (crRNA). In type II CRISPR systems correct processing of pre-crRNA requires a trans- encoded small RNA (tracrRNA)
   4310..4332    +  CDS            3xHA (fragment): three tandem HA epitope tags
   4349..4369    +  CDS            HA (fragment): HA (human influenza hemagglutinin) epitope tag
   4376..4402    +  CDS            NLS: nuclear localization signal (Makkerh et al., 1996)
   4473..4528    +  polyA_signal   β-globin poly(A) signal: rabbit β-globin polyadenylation signal (Gil and Proudfoot, 1987)
   4541..4681    +  repeat_region  AAV2 ITR: inverted terminal repeat of adeno-associated virus serotype 2 inverted
   4686..4737    -  misc_feature   bom (fragment): basis of mobility region from pBR322
   4756..5136    +  rep_origin     M13 ori (sequence partly withheld): M13 bacteriophage origin of replication; arrow indicates direction of (+) strand synthesis
   5212..5261    -  misc_feature   bom (fragment): basis of mobility region from pBR322
   5363..5398    -  CDS            rop (fragment): Rop protein, which maintains plasmids at low copy number; rop
   5493..5597    +  promoter       AmpR promoter: bla
   5598..6458    +  CDS            AmpR: β-lactamase; bla; confers resistance to ampicillin, carbenicillin, and related antibiotics
   6629..7217    +  rep_origin     ori: high-copy-number ColE1/pMB1/pBR322/pUC origin of replication
>Addgene plasmid #112139 | pEJS654 All-in-One AAV-sgRNA-hNmeCas9 | depositor full sequence | sequence record 211122 | pEJS654 All-in-One AAV-sgRNA-hNmeCas9 sequence 7278 bps
CCTGCAGGCAGCTGCGCGCTCGCTCGCTCACTGAGGCCGCCCGGGCAAAGCCCGGGCGTCGGGCGACCTT
TGGTCGCCCGGCCTCAGTGAGCGAGCGAGCGCGCAGAGAGGGAGTGGCCAACTCCATCACTAGGGGTTCC
TGCGGCCTCTAGAGTTTAAACAAAAAAATAAACGATGCCCCTTAAAGCAGAAGCTTTAAGGGGCAGAGCG
TTGCGGCACATCTTTTCAGACGGCCTTATTGTAGCAACGGTTCTCATTTCGTTTCCGAAATGAGAAAGGG
AGCTACAACTGAAGAGCTGGAATGCTCTTCCGGTGTTTCGTCCTTTCCACAAGATATATAAAGCCAAGAA
ATCGAAATACTTTCAAGTTACGGTAAGCATATGATAGTCCATTTTAAAACATAATTTTAAAACTGCAAAC
TACCCAAGAAATTATTACTTTCTACGTCACGTATTTTGTACTAATATCTTTGTGTTTACAGTCAAATTAA
TTCTAATTATCTCTCTAACAGCCTTGTATCGTATATGCAAATATGAAGGAATCATGGGAAATAGGCCCTC
TTCCTGCCCGACCTTGACGTCGACTCTAGAATGGAGGCGGTACTATGTAGATGAGAATTCAGGAGCAAAC
TGGGAAAAGCAACTGCTTCCAAATATTTGTGATTTTTACAGTGTAGTTTTGGAAAAACTCTTAGCCTACC
AATTCTTCTAAGTGTTTTAAAATGTGGGAGCCAGTACACATGAAGTTATAGAGTGTTTTAATGAGGCTTA
AATATTTACCGTAACTATGAAATGCTACGCATATCATGCTGTTCAGGCTCCGTGGCCACGCAACTCATAC
TTAAGCAGACAGTGGTTCAAAGTTTTTTTCTTCCATTTCAGGTGTCGTGAACACCGCCACCATGGTGCCT
AAGAAGAAGAGAAAGGTGGAAGATAAACGCCCAGCAGCTACAAAGAAGGCAGGTCAAGCCAAGAAAAAGA
AAGCAGCATTCAAGCCAAACTCAATCAATTACATCCTGGGACTGGACATCGGCATCGCATCCGTCGGGTG
GGCTATGGTCGAAATCGACGAGGAGGAGAACCCCATCCGCCTGATCGATCTGGGCGTGCGCGTGTTTGAG
AGGGCAGAGGTGCCTAAGACCGGCGACAGCCTGGCCATGGCACGGAGACTGGCACGCTCCGTGAGGCGCC
TGACCCGGAGAAGGGCCCACAGACTGCTGAGGACACGCCGGCTGCTGAAGAGGGAGGGCGTGCTGCAGGC
CGCCAACTTCGATGAGAATGGCCTGATCAAGTCCCTGCCCAATACCCCTTGGCAGCTGAGGGCAGCCGCC
CTGGACCGCAAGCTGACACCTCTGGAGTGGTCCGCCGTGCTGCTGCACCTGATCAAGCACCGGGGCTACC
TGTCTCAGAGAAAGAACGAGGGCGAGACAGCCGATAAGGAGCTGGGCGCCCTGCTGAAGGGAGTGGCAGG
AAATGCACACGCCCTGCAGACCGGCGACTTTCGCACACCAGCCGAGCTGGCCCTGAACAAGTTCGAGAAG
GAGAGCGGCCACATCCGCAATCAGCGGTCTGACTATAGCCACACCTTCTCCCGGAAGGATCTGCAGGCCG
AGCTGATCCTGCTGTTTGAGAAGCAGAAGGAGTTCGGCAACCCACACGTGTCTGGCGGCCTGAAGGAGGG
CATCGAGACACTGCTGATGACACAGCGGCCCGCCCTGAGCGGCGACGCAGTGCAGAAGATGCTGGGACAC
TGCACCTTTGAGCCAGCCGAGCCCAAGGCCGCCAAGAATACCTACACAGCCGAGCGGTTCATCTGGCTGA
CAAAGCTGAACAATCTGAGGATCCTGGAGCAGGGAAGCGAGCGCCCACTGACCGACACAGAGAGGGCCAC
CCTGATGGATGAGCCCTACCGCAAGTCCAAGCTGACATATGCACAGGCAAGGAAGCTGCTGGGCCTGGAG
GACACCGCCTTCTTTAAGGGCCTGAGATACGGCAAGGATAACGCCGAGGCCTCTACACTGATGGAGATGA
AGGCCTATCACGCCATCAGCAGGGCCCTGGAGAAGGAGGGCCTGAAGGACAAGAAGTCCCCACTGAATCT
GTCTCCCGAGCTGCAGGATGAGATCGGCACCGCCTTTAGCCTGTTCAAGACCGACGAGGATATCACAGGC
AGACTGAAGGACAGGATCCAGCCAGAGATCCTGGAGGCCCTGCTGAAGCACATCAGCTTTGATAAGTTCG
TGCAGATCAGCCTGAAGGCCCTGCGGAGGATCGTGCCACTGATGGAGCAGGGCAAGAGGTACGACGAGGC
CTGCGCCGAAATCTACGGCGATCACTATGGCAAGAAGAACACAGAGGAGAAAATCTACCTGCCCCCTATC
CCCGCCGATGAGATCAGGAACCCTGTGGTGCTGCGCGCCCTGTCTCAGGCAAGAAAAGTGATCAACGGAG
TGGTGCGCCGGTACGGCAGCCCCGCCAGAATCCACATCGAGACAGCCAGGGAAGTGGGCAAGTCCTTTAA
GGACAGAAAGGAGATCGAGAAGAGGCAGGAGGAGAACAGAAAGGATAGGGAGAAGGCCGCCGCCAAGTTC
AGAGAGTACTTTCCTAATTTCGTGGGCGAGCCAAAGTCCAAGGATATCCTGAAGCTGAGGCTGTACGAGC
AGCAGCACGGCAAGTGTCTGTATTCTGGCAAGGAGATCAACCTGGGCCGCCTGAATGAGAAGGGCTATGT
GGAGATCGACCACGCCCTGCCTTTTTCTCGGACCTGGGACGATAGCTTCAACAATAAGGTGCTGGTGCTG
GGCTCTGAGAACCAGAATAAGGGCAACCAGACACCCTACGAGTATTTCAACGGCAAGGACAATAGCCGCG
AGTGGCAGGAGTTTAAGGCAAGGGTGGAGACAAGCAGGTTCCCTCGGTCCAAGAAGCAGAGAATCCTGCT
GCAGAAGTTTGACGAGGATGGCTTCAAGGAGAGGAACCTGAATGACACCCGCTACGTGAATCGGTTTCTG
TGCCAGTTCGTGGCCGATAGAATGAGGCTGACCGGCAAGGGCAAGAAGAGAGTGTTTGCCTCCAACGGCC
AGATCACAAATCTGCTGAGGGGCTTCTGGGGCCTGAGAAAGGTGAGGGCAGAGAACGACAGGCACCACGC
ACTGGATGCAGTGGTGGTGGCATGTTCTACCGTGGCCATGCAGCAGAAGATCACACGCTTTGTGCGGTAT
AAGGAGATGAATGCCTTCGACGGCAAGACCATCGATAAGGAGACAGGCGAGGTGCTGCACCAGAAGACAC
ACTTTCCTCAGCCATGGGAGTTCTTTGCCCAGGAAGTGATGATCCGGGTGTTTGGCAAGCCTGACGGCAA
GCCAGAGTTCGAGGAGGCCGATACCCTGGAGAAGCTGAGAACACTGCTGGCAGAGAAGCTGAGCTCCAGG
CCCGAGGCAGTGCACGAGTACGTGACCCCACTGTTCGTGTCTAGAGCCCCCAACAGGAAGATGAGCGGCC
AGGGCCACATGGAGACAGTGAAGTCCGCCAAGAGACTGGACGAGGGCGTGTCTGTGCTGAGGGTGCCTCT
GACACAGCTGAAGCTGAAGGATCTGGAGAAGATGGTGAATCGCGAGCGGGAGCCAAAGCTGTATGAGGCC
CTGAAGGCAAGGCTGGAGGCACACAAGGACGATCCTGCCAAGGCCTTTGCCGAGCCATTCTACAAGTATG
ATAAGGCCGGCAACAGAACCCAGCAGGTGAAGGCCGTGAGGGTGGAGCAGGTGCAGAAGACAGGCGTGTG
GGTGCGCAACCACAATGGCATCGCCGACAATGCTACCATGGTGCGGGTGGACGTGTTTGAGAAGGGCGAT
AAGTACTATCTGGTGCCCATCTACAGCTGGCAGGTGGCCAAGGGCATCCTGCCTGATAGAGCCGTGGTGC
AGGGCAAGGACGAGGAGGATTGGCAGCTGATCGACGATTCCTTCAACTTTAAGTTCTCTCTGCACCCCAA
TGACCTGGTGGAAGTGATCACCAAGAAGGCCAGGATGTTTGGCTACTTCGCCTCCTGCCACCGCGGCACA
GGCAACATCAATATCCGGATCCACGACCTGGATCACAAGATCGGCAAGAACGGCATCCTGGAGGGCATCG
GCGTGAAGACAGCCCTGAGCTTCCAGAAGTATCAGATCGACGAGCTGGGCAAGGAGATCAGACCTTGTAG
GCTGAAGAAGCGCCCACCCGTGCGGGAGGATAAGCGGCCCGCAGCAACCAAGAAGGCAGGACAGGCCAAG
AAGAAGAAGTACCCCTATGACGTGCCTGACTACGCCGGGTATCCCTACGACGTGCCTGATTACGCCGGGT
CCTATCCCTACGACGTGCCAGATTACGCTGCAGCTCCAGCAGCGAAGAAAAAGAAGCTGGATTAAGATCT
TTTTCCCTCTGCCAAAAATTATGGGGACATCATGAAGCCCCTTGAGCATCTGACTTCTGGCTAATAAAGG
AAATTTATTTTCATTGCAATAGTGTGTTGGAATTTTTTGTGTCTCTCACTCGGCGGCCGCAGGAACCCCT
AGTGATGGAGTTGGCCACTCCCTCTCTGCGCGCTCGCTCGCTCACTGAGGCCGGGCGACCAAAGGTCGCC
CGACGCCCGGGCTTTGCCCGGGCGGCCTCAGTGAGCGAGCGAGCGCGCAGCTGCCTGCAGGGGCGCCTGA
TGCGGTATTTTCTCCTTACGCATCTGTGCGGTATTTCACACCGCATA
[142 nt withheld, positions 4738-4879]
C
[141 nt withheld, positions 4881-5021]
CCTTTGACGTTGGAGTCCACGTTCTTT
[37 nt withheld, positions 5049-5085]
ACCCTATCTCGGGCTATTCTTTTGATTTATAAGGGATTTTGCCGATTTCGGCCTATTGGTTAAAAAATGA
GCTGATTTAACAAAAATTTAACGCGAATTTTAACAAAATATTAACGTTTACAATTTTATGGTGCACTCTC
AGTACAATCTGCTCTGATGCCGCATAGTTAAGCCAGCCCCGACACCCGCCAACACCCGCTGACGCGCCCT
GACGGGCTTGTCTGCTCCCGGCATCCGCTTACAGACAAGCTGTGACCGTCTCCGGGAGCTGCATGTGTCA
GAGGTTTTCACCGTCATCACCGAAACGCGCGAGACGAAAGGGCCTCGTGATACGCCTATTTTTATAGGTT
AATGTCATGATAATAATGGTTTCTTAGACGTCAGGTGGCACTTTTCGGGGAAATGTGCGCGGAACCCCTA
TTTGTTTATTTTTCTAAATACATTCAAATATGTATCCGCTCATGAGACAATAACCCTGATAAATGCTTCA
ATAATATTGAAAAAGGAAGAGTATGAGTATTCAACATTTCCGTGTCGCCCTTATTCCCTTTTTTGCGGCA
TTTTGCCTTCCTGTTTTTGCTCACCCAGAAACGCTGGTGAAAGTAAAAGATGCTGAAGATCAGTTGGGTG
CACGAGTGGGTTACATCGAACTGGATCTCAACAGCGGTAAGATCCTTGAGAGTTTTCGCCCCGAAGAACG
TTTTCCAATGATGAGCACTTTTAAAGTTCTGCTATGTGGCGCGGTATTATCCCGTATTGACGCCGGGCAA
GAGCAACTCGGTCGCCGCATACACTATTCTCAGAATGACTTGGTTGAGTACTCACCAGTCACAGAAAAGC
ATCTTACGGATGGCATGACAGTAAGAGAATTATGCAGTGCTGCCATAACCATGAGTGATAACACTGCGGC
CAACTTACTTCTGACAACGATCGGAGGACCGAAGGAGCTAACCGCTTTTTTGCACAACATGGGGGATCAT
GTAACTCGCCTTGATCGTTGGGAACCGGAGCTGAATGAAGCCATACCAAACGACGAGCGTGACACCACGA
TGCCTGTAGCAATGGCAACAACGTTGCGCAAACTATTAACTGGCGAACTACTTACTCTAGCTTCCCGGCA
ACAATTAATAGACTGGATGGAGGCGGATAAAGTTGCAGGACCACTTCTGCGCTCGGCCCTTCCGGCTGGC
TGGTTTATTGCTGATAAATCTGGAGCCGGTGAGCGTGGAAGCCGCGGTATCATTGCAGCACTGGGGCCAG
ATGGTAAGCCCTCCCGTATCGTAGTTATCTACACGACGGGGAGTCAGGCAACTATGGATGAACGAAATAG
ACAGATCGCTGAGATAGGTGCCTCACTGATTAAGCATTGGTAACTGTCAGACCAAGTTTACTCATATATA
CTTTAGATTGATTTAAAACTTCATTTTTAATTTAAAAGGATCTAGGTGAAGATCCTTTTTGATAATCTCA
TGACCAAAATCCCTTAACGTGAGTTTTCGTTCCACTGAGCGTCAGACCCCGTAGAAAAGATCAAAGGATC
TTCTTGAGATCCTTTTTTTCTGCGCGTAATCTGCTGCTTGCAAACAAAAAAACCACCGCTACCAGCGGTG
GTTTGTTTGCCGGATCAAGAGCTACCAACTCTTTTTCCGAAGGTAACTGGCTTCAGCAGAGCGCAGATAC
CAAATACTGTCCTTCTAGTGTAGCCGTAGTTAGGCCACCACTTCAAGAACTCTGTAGCACCGCCTACATA
CCTCGCTCTGCTAATCCTGTTACCAGTGGCTGCTGCCAGTGGCGATAAGTCGTGTCTTACCGGGTTGGAC
TCAAGACGATAGTTACCGGATAAGGCGCAGCGGTCGGGCTGAACGGGGGGTTCGTGCACACAGCCCAGCT
TGGAGCGAACGACCTACACCGAACTGAGATACCTACAGCGTGAGCTATGAGAAAGCGCCACGCTTCCCGA
AGGGAGAAAGGCGGACAGGTATCCGGTAAGCGGCAGGGTCGGAACAGGAGAGCGCACGAGGGAGCTTCCA
GGGGGAAACGCCTGGTATCTTTATAGTCCTGTCGGGTTTCGCCACCTCTGACTTGAGCGTCGATTTTTGT
GATGCTCGTCAGGGGGGCGGAGCCTATGGAAAAACGCCAGCAACGCGGCCTTTTTACGGTTCCTGGCCTT
TTGCTGGCCTTTTGCTCACATGT
