Features (pLannotate 1.2.2; 18 found; start..end, strand, type, name):
     12..39      +  repeat_region  AAV2 ITR (fragment): inverted terminal repeat of adeno-associated virus serotype 2 inverted
     68..95      +  repeat_region  AAV2 ITR (fragment): inverted terminal repeat of adeno-associated virus serotype 2 inverted
    158..250     -  misc_RNA       Nm tracrRNA: trans-activating CRISPR RNA for the Neisseria meningitidis CRISPR/Cas9 system (Hou et al., 2013)
    309..549     -  promoter       U6 promoter: RNA polymerase III promoter for human U6 snRNA
    835..870     +  intron         EF-1α intron A (fragment): truncated intron upstream of the start codon of human EF-1α
    972..4214    +  CDS            cas9: CAS9_NEIM8 - Experimental evidence at protein level: Swiss-Prot protein existence level 1. CRISPR (clustered regularly interspaced short palindromic repeat) is an adaptive immune system that provides protection against mobile genetic elements (viruses, transposable elements and conjugative plasmids). CRISPR clusters contain spacers, sequences complementary to antecedent mobile elements, and target invading nucleic acids. CRISPR clusters are transcribed and processed into CRISPR RNA (crRNA). In type II CRISPR systems correct processing of pre-crRNA requires a trans- encoded small RNA (tracrRNA)
   4299..4321    +  CDS            3xHA (fragment): three tandem HA epitope tags
   4338..4358    +  CDS            HA (fragment): HA (human influenza hemagglutinin) epitope tag
   4365..4391    +  CDS            NLS: nuclear localization signal (Makkerh et al., 1996)
   4462..4517    +  polyA_signal   β-globin poly(A) signal: rabbit β-globin polyadenylation signal (Gil and Proudfoot, 1987)
   4530..4670    +  repeat_region  AAV2 ITR: inverted terminal repeat of adeno-associated virus serotype 2 inverted
   4675..4726    -  misc_feature   bom (fragment): basis of mobility region from pBR322
   4745..5200    +  rep_origin     f1 ori (sequence partly withheld): f1 bacteriophage origin of replication; arrow indicates direction of (+) strand synthesis
   5201..5250    -  misc_feature   bom (fragment): basis of mobility region from pBR322
   5352..5387    -  CDS            rop (fragment): Rop protein, which maintains plasmids at low copy number; rop
   5482..5586    +  promoter       AmpR promoter: bla
   5587..6447    +  CDS            AmpR: β-lactamase; bla; confers resistance to ampicillin, carbenicillin, and related antibiotics
   6618..7206    +  rep_origin     ori: high-copy-number ColE1/pMB1/pBR322/pUC origin of replication
>Addgene plasmid #112139 | pEJS654 All-in-One AAV-sgRNA-hNmeCas9 | addgene full sequence | sequence record 217823 | Addgene NGS Result
CCTGCAGGCAGCTGCGCGCTCGCTCGCTCACTGAGGCCGCCCGGGCGTCGGGCGACCTTTGGTCGCCCGG
CCTCAGTGAGCGAGCGAGCGCGCAGAGAGGGAGTGGCCAACTCCATCACTAGGGGTTCCTGCGGCCTCTA
GAGTTTAAACAAAAAAATAAACGATGCCCCTTAAAGCAGAAGCTTTAAGGGGCAGAGCGTTGCGGCACAT
CTTTTCAGACGGCCTTATTGTAGCAACGGTTCTCATTTCGTTTCCGAAATGAGAAAGGGAGCTACAACTG
AAGAGCTGGAATGCTCTTCCGGTGTTTCGTCCTTTCCACAAGATATATAAAGCCAAGAAATCGAAATACT
TTCAAGTTACGGTAAGCATATGATAGTCCATTTTAAAACATAATTTTAAAACTGCAAACTACCCAAGAAA
TTATTACTTTCTACGTCACGTATTTTGTACTAATATCTTTGTGTTTACAGTCAAATTAATTCTAATTATC
TCTCTAACAGCCTTGTATCGTATATGCAAATATGAAGGAATCATGGGAAATAGGCCCTCTTCCTGCCCGA
CCTTGACGTCGACTCTAGAATGGAGGCGGTACTATGTAGATGAGAATTCAGGAGCAAACTGGGAAAAGCA
ACTGCTTCCAAATATTTGTGATTTTTACAGTGTAGTTTTGGAAAAACTCTTAGCCTACCAATTCTTCTAA
GTGTTTTAAAATGTGGGAGCCAGTACACATGAAGTTATAGAGTGTTTTAATGAGGCTTAAATATTTACCG
TAACTATGAAATGCTACGCATATCATGCTGTTCAGGCTCCGTGGCCACGCAACTCATACTTAAGCAGACA
GTGGTTCAAAGTTTTTTTCTTCCATTTCAGGTGTCGTGAACACCGCCACCATGGTGCCTAAGAAGAAGAG
AAAGGTGGAAGATAAACGCCCAGCAGCTACAAAGAAGGCAGGTCAAGCCAAGAAAAAGAAAGCAGCATTC
AAGCCAAACTCAATCAATTACATCCTGGGACTGGACATCGGCATCGCATCCGTCGGGTGGGCTATGGTCG
AAATCGACGAGGAGGAGAACCCCATCCGCCTGATCGATCTGGGCGTGCGCGTGTTTGAGAGGGCAGAGGT
GCCTAAGACCGGCGACAGCCTGGCCATGGCACGGAGACTGGCACGCTCCGTGAGGCGCCTGACCCGGAGA
AGGGCCCACAGACTGCTGAGGACACGCCGGCTGCTGAAGAGGGAGGGCGTGCTGCAGGCCGCCAACTTCG
ATGAGAATGGCCTGATCAAGTCCCTGCCCAATACCCCTTGGCAGCTGAGGGCAGCCGCCCTGGACCGCAA
GCTGACACCTCTGGAGTGGTCCGCCGTGCTGCTGCACCTGATCAAGCACCGGGGCTACCTGTCTCAGAGA
AAGAACGAGGGCGAGACAGCCGATAAGGAGCTGGGCGCCCTGCTGAAGGGAGTGGCAGGAAATGCACACG
CCCTGCAGACCGGCGACTTTCGCACACCAGCCGAGCTGGCCCTGAACAAGTTCGAGAAGGAGAGCGGCCA
CATCCGCAATCAGCGGTCTGACTATAGCCACACCTTCTCCCGGAAGGATCTGCAGGCCGAGCTGATCCTG
CTGTTTGAGAAGCAGAAGGAGTTCGGCAACCCACACGTGTCTGGCGGCCTGAAGGAGGGCATCGAGACAC
TGCTGATGACACAGCGGCCCGCCCTGAGCGGCGACGCAGTGCAGAAGATGCTGGGACACTGCACCTTTGA
GCCAGCCGAGCCCAAGGCCGCCAAGAATACCTACACAGCCGAGCGGTTCATCTGGCTGACAAAGCTGAAC
AATCTGAGGATCCTGGAGCAGGGAAGCGAGCGCCCACTGACCGACACAGAGAGGGCCACCCTGATGGATG
AGCCCTACCGCAAGTCCAAGCTGACATATGCACAGGCAAGGAAGCTGCTGGGCCTGGAGGACACCGCCTT
CTTTAAGGGCCTGAGATACGGCAAGGATAACGCCGAGGCCTCTACACTGATGGAGATGAAGGCCTATCAC
GCCATCAGCAGGGCCCTGGAGAAGGAGGGCCTGAAGGACAAGAAGTCCCCACTGAATCTGTCTCCCGAGC
TGCAGGATGAGATCGGCACCGCCTTTAGCCTGTTCAAGACCGACGAGGATATCACAGGCAGACTGAAGGA
CAGGATCCAGCCAGAGATCCTGGAGGCCCTGCTGAAGCACATCAGCTTTGATAAGTTCGTGCAGATCAGC
CTGAAGGCCCTGCGGAGGATCGTGCCACTGATGGAGCAGGGCAAGAGGTACGACGAGGCCTGCGCCGAAA
TCTACGGCGATCACTATGGCAAGAAGAACACAGAGGAGAAAATCTACCTGCCCCCTATCCCCGCCGATGA
GATCAGGAACCCTGTGGTGCTGCGCGCCCTGTCTCAGGCAAGAAAAGTGATCAACGGAGTGGTGCGCCGG
TACGGCAGCCCCGCCAGAATCCACATCGAGACAGCCAGGGAAGTGGGCAAGTCCTTTAAGGACAGAAAGG
AGATCGAGAAGAGGCAGGAGGAGAACAGAAAGGATAGGGAGAAGGCCGCCGCCAAGTTCAGAGAGTACTT
TCCTAATTTCGTGGGCGAGCCAAAGTCCAAGGATATCCTGAAGCTGAGGCTGTACGAGCAGCAGCACGGC
AAGTGTCTGTATTCTGGCAAGGAGATCAACCTGGGCCGCCTGAATGAGAAGGGCTATGTGGAGATCGACC
ACGCCCTGCCTTTTTCTCGGACCTGGGACGATAGCTTCAACAATAAGGTGCTGGTGCTGGGCTCTGAGAA
CCAGAATAAGGGCAACCAGACACCCTACGAGTATTTCAACGGCAAGGACAATAGCCGCGAGTGGCAGGAG
TTTAAGGCAAGGGTGGAGACAAGCAGGTTCCCTCGGTCCAAGAAGCAGAGAATCCTGCTGCAGAAGTTTG
ACGAGGATGGCTTCAAGGAGAGGAACCTGAATGACACCCGCTACGTGAATCGGTTTCTGTGCCAGTTCGT
GGCCGATAGAATGAGGCTGACCGGCAAGGGCAAGAAGAGAGTGTTTGCCTCCAACGGCCAGATCACAAAT
CTGCTGAGGGGCTTCTGGGGCCTGAGAAAGGTGAGGGCAGAGAACGACAGGCACCACGCACTGGATGCAG
TGGTGGTGGCATGTTCTACCGTGGCCATGCAGCAGAAGATCACACGCTTTGTGCGGTATAAGGAGATGAA
TGCCTTCGACGGCAAGACCATCGATAAGGAGACAGGCGAGGTGCTGCACCAGAAGACACACTTTCCTCAG
CCATGGGAGTTCTTTGCCCAGGAAGTGATGATCCGGGTGTTTGGCAAGCCTGACGGCAAGCCAGAGTTCG
AGGAGGCCGATACCCTGGAGAAGCTGAGAACACTGCTGGCAGAGAAGCTGAGCTCCAGGCCCGAGGCAGT
GCACGAGTACGTGACCCCACTGTTCGTGTCTAGAGCCCCCAACAGGAAGATGAGCGGCCAGGGCCACATG
GAGACAGTGAAGTCCGCCAAGAGACTGGACGAGGGCGTGTCTGTGCTGAGGGTGCCTCTGACACAGCTGA
AGCTGAAGGATCTGGAGAAGATGGTGAATCGCGAGCGGGAGCCAAAGCTGTATGAGGCCCTGAAGGCAAG
GCTGGAGGCACACAAGGACGATCCTGCCAAGGCCTTTGCCGAGCCATTCTACAAGTATGATAAGGCCGGC
AACAGAACCCAGCAGGTGAAGGCCGTGAGGGTGGAGCAGGTGCAGAAGACAGGCGTGTGGGTGCGCAACC
ACAATGGCATCGCCGACAATGCTACCATGGTGCGGGTGGACGTGTTTGAGAAGGGCGATAAGTACTATCT
GGTGCCCATCTACAGCTGGCAGGTGGCCAAGGGCATCCTGCCTGATAGAGCCGTGGTGCAGGGCAAGGAC
GAGGAGGATTGGCAGCTGATCGACGATTCCTTCAACTTTAAGTTCTCTCTGCACCCCAATGACCTGGTGG
AAGTGATCACCAAGAAGGCCAGGATGTTTGGCTACTTCGCCTCCTGCCACCGCGGCACAGGCAACATCAA
TATCCGGATCCACGACCTGGATCACAAGATCGGCAAGAACGGCATCCTGGAGGGCATCGGCGTGAAGACA
GCCCTGAGCTTCCAGAAGTATCAGATCGACGAGCTGGGCAAGGAGATCAGACCTTGTAGGCTGAAGAAGC
GCCCACCCGTGCGGGAGGATAAGCGGCCCGCAGCAACCAAGAAGGCAGGACAGGCCAAGAAGAAGAAGTA
CCCCTATGACGTGCCTGACTACGCCGGGTATCCCTACGACGTGCCTGATTACGCCGGGTCCTATCCCTAC
GACGTGCCAGATTACGCTGCAGCTCCAGCAGCGAAGAAAAAGAAGCTGGATTAAGATCTTTTTCCCTCTG
CCAAAAATTATGGGGACATCATGAAGCCCCTTGAGCATCTGACTTCTGGCTAATAAAGGAAATTTATTTT
CATTGCAATAGTGTGTTGGAATTTTTTGTGTCTCTCACTCGGCGGCCGCAGGAACCCCTAGTGATGGAGT
TGGCCACTCCCTCTCTGCGCGCTCGCTCGCTCACTGAGGCCGGGCGACCAAAGGTCGCCCGACGCCCGGG
CTTTGCCCGGGCGGCCTCAGTGAGCGAGCGAGCGCGCAGCTGCCTGCAGGGGCGCCTGATGCGGTATTTT
CTCCTTACGCATCTGTGCGGTATTTCACACCGCATA
[95 nt withheld, positions 4727-4821]
T
[46 nt withheld, positions 4823-4868]
C
[141 nt withheld, positions 4870-5010]
CCTTTGACGTTGGAGTCCACGTTCTTT
[37 nt withheld, positions 5038-5074]
ACTCTATCTCGGGCTATTCTTTTGATTTATAAGGGATTTTGCCGATTTCGGTCTATTGGTTAAAAAATGA
GCTGATTTAACAAAAATTTAACGCGAATTTTAACAAAATATTAACGTTTACAATTTTATGGTGCACTCTC
AGTACAATCTGCTCTGATGCCGCATAGTTAAGCCAGCCCCGACACCCGCCAACACCCGCTGACGCGCCCT
GACGGGCTTGTCTGCTCCCGGCATCCGCTTACAGACAAGCTGTGACCGTCTCCGGGAGCTGCATGTGTCA
GAGGTTTTCACCGTCATCACCGAAACGCGCGAGACGAAAGGGCCTCGTGATACGCCTATTTTTATAGGTT
AATGTCATGATAATAATGGTTTCTTAGACGTCAGGTGGCACTTTTCGGGGAAATGTGCGCGGAACCCCTA
TTTGTTTATTTTTCTAAATACATTCAAATATGTATCCGCTCATGAGACAATAACCCTGATAAATGCTTCA
ATAATATTGAAAAAGGAAGAGTATGAGTATTCAACATTTCCGTGTCGCCCTTATTCCCTTTTTTGCGGCA
TTTTGCCTTCCTGTTTTTGCTCACCCAGAAACGCTGGTGAAAGTAAAAGATGCTGAAGATCAGTTGGGTG
CACGAGTGGGTTACATCGAACTGGATCTCAACAGCGGTAAGATCCTTGAGAGTTTTCGCCCCGAAGAACG
TTTTCCAATGATGAGCACTTTTAAAGTTCTGCTATGTGGCGCGGTATTATCCCGTATTGACGCCGGGCAA
GAGCAACTCGGTCGCCGCATACACTATTCTCAGAATGACTTGGTTGAGTACTCACCAGTCACAGAAAAGC
ATCTTACGGATGGCATGACAGTAAGAGAATTATGCAGTGCTGCCATAACCATGAGTGATAACACTGCGGC
CAACTTACTTCTGACAACGATCGGAGGACCGAAGGAGCTAACCGCTTTTTTGCACAACATGGGGGATCAT
GTAACTCGCCTTGATCGTTGGGAACCGGAGCTGAATGAAGCCATACCAAACGACGAGCGTGACACCACGA
TGCCTGTAGCAATGGCAACAACGTTGCGCAAACTATTAACTGGCGAACTACTTACTCTAGCTTCCCGGCA
ACAATTAATAGACTGGATGGAGGCGGATAAAGTTGCAGGACCACTTCTGCGCTCGGCCCTTCCGGCTGGC
TGGTTTATTGCTGATAAATCTGGAGCCGGTGAGCGTGGAAGCCGCGGTATCATTGCAGCACTGGGGCCAG
ATGGTAAGCCCTCCCGTATCGTAGTTATCTACACGACGGGGAGTCAGGCAACTATGGATGAACGAAATAG
ACAGATCGCTGAGATAGGTGCCTCACTGATTAAGCATTGGTAACTGTCAGACCAAGTTTACTCATATATA
CTTTAGATTGATTTAAAACTTCATTTTTAATTTAAAAGGATCTAGGTGAAGATCCTTTTTGATAATCTCA
TGACCAAAATCCCTTAACGTGAGTTTTCGTTCCACTGAGCGTCAGACCCCGTAGAAAAGATCAAAGGATC
TTCTTGAGATCCTTTTTTTCTGCGCGTAATCTGCTGCTTGCAAACAAAAAAACCACCGCTACCAGCGGTG
GTTTGTTTGCCGGATCAAGAGCTACCAACTCTTTTTCCGAAGGTAACTGGCTTCAGCAGAGCGCAGATAC
CAAATACTGTTCTTCTAGTGTAGCCGTAGTTAGGCCACCACTTCAAGAACTCTGTAGCACCGCCTACATA
CCTCGCTCTGCTAATCCTGTTACCAGTGGCTGCTGCCAGTGGCGATAAGTCGTGTCTTACCGGGTTGGAC
TCAAGACGATAGTTACCGGATAAGGCGCAGCGGTCGGGCTGAACGGGGGGTTCGTGCACACAGCCCAGCT
TGGAGCGAACGACCTACACCGAACTGAGATACCTACAGCGTGAGCTATGAGAAAGCGCCACGCTTCCCGA
AGGGAGAAAGGCGGACAGGTATCCGGTAAGCGGCAGGGTCGGAACAGGAGAGCGCACGAGGGAGCTTCCA
GGGGGAAACGCCTGGTATCTTTATAGTCCTGTCGGGTTTCGCCACCTCTGACTTGAGCGTCGATTTTTGT
GATGCTCGTCAGGGGGGCGGAGCCTATGGAAAAACGCCAGCAACGCGGCCTTTTTACGGTTCCTGGCCTT
TTGCTGGCCTTTTGCTCACATGT
