>Addgene plasmid #112139 | pEJS654 All-in-One AAV-sgRNA-hNmeCas9 | depositor partial sequence | sequence record 213074 | U6 promoter and sgRNA scaffold
GTTTAAACAAAAAAATAAACGATGCCCCTTAAAGCAGAAGCTTTAAGGGGCAGAGCGTTGCGGCACATCT
TTTCAGACGGCCTTATTGTAGCAACGGTTCTCATTTCGTTTCCGAAATGAGAAAGGGAGCTACAACTGAA
GAGCTGGAATGCTCTTCCGGTGTTTCGTCCTTTCCACAAGATATATAAAGCCAAGAAATCGAAATACTTT
CAAGTTACGGTAAGCATATGATAGTCCATTTTAAAACATAATTTTAAAACTGCAAACTACCCAAGAAATT
ATTACTTTCTACGTCACGTATTTTGTACTAATATCTTTGTGTTTACAGTCAAATTAATTCTAATTATCTC
TCTAACAGCCTTGTATCGTATATGCAAATATGAAGGAATCATGGGAAATAGGCCCTC
