>Addgene plasmid #112139 | pEJS654 All-in-One AAV-sgRNA-hNmeCas9 | depositor partial sequence | sequence record 213075 | human codon-optimized NmeCas9
GCAGCATTCAAGCCAAACTCAATCAATTACATCCTGGGACTGGACATCGGCATCGCATCCGTCGGGTGGG
CTATGGTCGAAATCGACGAGGAGGAGAACCCCATCCGCCTGATCGATCTGGGCGTGCGCGTGTTTGAGAG
GGCAGAGGTGCCTAAGACCGGCGACAGCCTGGCCATGGCACGGAGACTGGCACGCTCCGTGAGGCGCCTG
ACCCGGAGAAGGGCCCACAGACTGCTGAGGACACGCCGGCTGCTGAAGAGGGAGGGCGTGCTGCAGGCCG
CCAACTTCGATGAGAATGGCCTGATCAAGTCCCTGCCCAATACCCCTTGGCAGCTGAGGGCAGCCGCCCT
GGACCGCAAGCTGACACCTCTGGAGTGGTCCGCCGTGCTGCTGCACCTGATCAAGCACCGGGGCTACCTG
TCTCAGAGAAAGAACGAGGGCGAGACAGCCGATAAGGAGCTGGGCGCCCTGCTGAAGGGAGTGGCAGGAA
ATGCACACGCCCTGCAGACCGGCGACTTTCGCACACCAGCCGAGCTGGCCCTGAACAAGTTCGAGAAGGA
GAGCGGCCACATCCGCAATCAGCGGTCTGACTATAGCCACACCTTCTCCCGGAAGGATCTGCAGGCCGAG
CTGATCCTGCTGTTTGAGAAGCAGAAGGAGTTCGGCAACCCACACGTGTCTGGCGGCCTGAAGGAGGGCA
TCGAGACACTGCTGATGACACAGCGGCCCGCCCTGAGCGGCGACGCAGTGCAGAAGATGCTGGGACACTG
CACCTTTGAGCCAGCCGAGCCCAAGGCCGCCAAGAATACCTACACAGCCGAGCGGTTCATCTGGCTGACA
AAGCTGAACAATCTGAGGATCCTGGAGCAGGGAAGCGAGCGCCCACTGACCGACACAGAGAGGGCCACCC
TGATGGATGAGCCCTACCGCAAGTCCAAGCTGACATATGCACAGGCAAGGAAGCTGCTGGGCCTGGAGGA
CACCGCCTTCTTTAAGGGCCTGAGATACGGCAAGGATAACGCCGAGGCCTCTACACTGATGGAGATGAAG
GCCTATCACGCCATCAGCAGGGCCCTGGAGAAGGAGGGCCTGAAGGACAAGAAGTCCCCACTGAATCTGT
CTCCCGAGCTGCAGGATGAGATCGGCACCGCCTTTAGCCTGTTCAAGACCGACGAGGATATCACAGGCAG
ACTGAAGGACAGGATCCAGCCAGAGATCCTGGAGGCCCTGCTGAAGCACATCAGCTTTGATAAGTTCGTG
CAGATCAGCCTGAAGGCCCTGCGGAGGATCGTGCCACTGATGGAGCAGGGCAAGAGGTACGACGAGGCCT
GCGCCGAAATCTACGGCGATCACTATGGCAAGAAGAACACAGAGGAGAAAATCTACCTGCCCCCTATCCC
CGCCGATGAGATCAGGAACCCTGTGGTGCTGCGCGCCCTGTCTCAGGCAAGAAAAGTGATCAACGGAGTG
GTGCGCCGGTACGGCAGCCCCGCCAGAATCCACATCGAGACAGCCAGGGAAGTGGGCAAGTCCTTTAAGG
ACAGAAAGGAGATCGAGAAGAGGCAGGAGGAGAACAGAAAGGATAGGGAGAAGGCCGCCGCCAAGTTCAG
AGAGTACTTTCCTAATTTCGTGGGCGAGCCAAAGTCCAAGGATATCCTGAAGCTGAGGCTGTACGAGCAG
CAGCACGGCAAGTGTCTGTATTCTGGCAAGGAGATCAACCTGGGCCGCCTGAATGAGAAGGGCTATGTGG
AGATCGACCACGCCCTGCCTTTTTCTCGGACCTGGGACGATAGCTTCAACAATAAGGTGCTGGTGCTGGG
CTCTGAGAACCAGAATAAGGGCAACCAGACACCCTACGAGTATTTCAACGGCAAGGACAATAGCCGCGAG
TGGCAGGAGTTTAAGGCAAGGGTGGAGACAAGCAGGTTCCCTCGGTCCAAGAAGCAGAGAATCCTGCTGC
AGAAGTTTGACGAGGATGGCTTCAAGGAGAGGAACCTGAATGACACCCGCTACGTGAATCGGTTTCTGTG
CCAGTTCGTGGCCGATAGAATGAGGCTGACCGGCAAGGGCAAGAAGAGAGTGTTTGCCTCCAACGGCCAG
ATCACAAATCTGCTGAGGGGCTTCTGGGGCCTGAGAAAGGTGAGGGCAGAGAACGACAGGCACCACGCAC
TGGATGCAGTGGTGGTGGCATGTTCTACCGTGGCCATGCAGCAGAAGATCACACGCTTTGTGCGGTATAA
GGAGATGAATGCCTTCGACGGCAAGACCATCGATAAGGAGACAGGCGAGGTGCTGCACCAGAAGACACAC
TTTCCTCAGCCATGGGAGTTCTTTGCCCAGGAAGTGATGATCCGGGTGTTTGGCAAGCCTGACGGCAAGC
CAGAGTTCGAGGAGGCCGATACCCTGGAGAAGCTGAGAACACTGCTGGCAGAGAAGCTGAGCTCCAGGCC
CGAGGCAGTGCACGAGTACGTGACCCCACTGTTCGTGTCTAGAGCCCCCAACAGGAAGATGAGCGGCCAG
GGCCACATGGAGACAGTGAAGTCCGCCAAGAGACTGGACGAGGGCGTGTCTGTGCTGAGGGTGCCTCTGA
CACAGCTGAAGCTGAAGGATCTGGAGAAGATGGTGAATCGCGAGCGGGAGCCAAAGCTGTATGAGGCCCT
GAAGGCAAGGCTGGAGGCACACAAGGACGATCCTGCCAAGGCCTTTGCCGAGCCATTCTACAAGTATGAT
AAGGCCGGCAACAGAACCCAGCAGGTGAAGGCCGTGAGGGTGGAGCAGGTGCAGAAGACAGGCGTGTGGG
TGCGCAACCACAATGGCATCGCCGACAATGCTACCATGGTGCGGGTGGACGTGTTTGAGAAGGGCGATAA
GTACTATCTGGTGCCCATCTACAGCTGGCAGGTGGCCAAGGGCATCCTGCCTGATAGAGCCGTGGTGCAG
GGCAAGGACGAGGAGGATTGGCAGCTGATCGACGATTCCTTCAACTTTAAGTTCTCTCTGCACCCCAATG
ACCTGGTGGAAGTGATCACCAAGAAGGCCAGGATGTTTGGCTACTTCGCCTCCTGCCACCGCGGCACAGG
CAACATCAATATCCGGATCCACGACCTGGATCACAAGATCGGCAAGAACGGCATCCTGGAGGGCATCGGC
GTGAAGACAGCCCTGAGCTTCCAGAAGTATCAGATCGACGAGCTGGGCAAGGAGATCAGACCTTGTAGGC
TGAAGAAGCGCCCACCCGTGCGG
